Addgene plasmid #114286: pCWXPGR-pTF-EpoRtm
Purpose: TET-inducible expression of Erythropoietin receptor without cytoplasmic tail
Depositing lab: Patrick Salmon. Depositing organization: University of Geneva.
Backbone
  Vector backbone: pCWXPGR65
  Vector type: Lentiviral
  Selectable markers: GFP
Growth in bacteria
  Bacterial resistance: Ampicillin, 100 μg/mL
  Growth temperature: 37°C
  Growth strain: NEB Stable
  Copy number: High Copy
Gene/Insert
  Gene/Insert name: Erythropoietin Receptor
  Species: R. norvegicus (rat)
  Mutation: deletion of the cytoplasmic domain
  Entrez Gene: Epor (a.k.a. MGC108723)
  Cloning method: Gateway Cloning
Terms and licenses: Academic/Nonprofit Terms; Industry Terms: Not Available to Industry
Depositor comments: pTF is an optimized TET-promoter, described in HGT 2011, Giry et al.
How to cite: pCWXPGR-pTF-EpoRtm was a gift from Patrick Salmon (Addgene plasmid # 114286 ; http://n2t.net/addgene:114286 ; RRID:Addgene_114286)
