[The description below was written by a language model from this plasmid's Addgene catalogue record and pLannotate feature annotations shown in this document.]
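Description:
pCWXPGR-pTF-EpoRtm is an HIV-1-derived lentiviral transfer vector of about 10.5 kb, built on the pCWXPGR65 backbone, that provides all-in-one tetracycline-inducible expression of a truncated erythropoietin receptor. It is propagated in E. coli through a high-copy ColE1/pUC-type origin with ampicillin resistance. An SV40 origin also lies in the plasmid backbone. The viral genome is transcribed from a CMV enhancer fused to a truncated 5' LTR. It carries the Ψ packaging signal with a gag fragment, the cPPT/CTS, the RRE, a WPRE, and a truncated 3' LTR preceded by a loxP site and followed by a rabbit β-globin poly(A) signal. This layout is typical of self-inactivating vectors. A loxP in the 3' LTR region would normally be copied to both ends of the provirus, allowing Cre-mediated excision, although the record does not state that purpose.

The payload was assembled by Gateway recombination. The pTF promoter, described by the depositor as an optimized TET promoter, lies between attB4 and attB1 and is annotated as a series of tet operators upstream of a minimal promoter. The Epor fragment lies between attB1 and attB2. The catalogue lists the insert as rat Epor with the cytoplasmic domain deleted, whereas the automated annotation matched it to the mouse ortholog, presumably by homology. Downstream, a human PGK promoter constitutively drives EGFP, followed by an rtTA-type reverse transactivator with a RelA (p65) activation domain. How the two coding regions are linked is not annotated. GFP marks transduced cells, and the transactivator switches on the receptor in the presence of doxycycline. Without its cytoplasmic tail the receptor would be expected to lack signalling capacity, but the record does not state the specific application. The depositor and sequencing-derived records show the same features and differ by only a few nucleotides in length.
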