Features (pLannotate 1.2.2; 37 found; start..end, strand, type, name):
      4..383     +  enhancer       CMV enhancer: human cytomegalovirus immediate early enhancer
    385..642     +  LTR            5' LTR (truncated): truncated 5' long terminal repeat (LTR) from HIV-1
    689..814     +  misc_feature   HIV-1 Ψ: packaging signal of human immunodeficiency virus type 1
    798..1157    +  CDS            HIV-1 gag (fragment): gag protein from human immunodeficiency virus 1; gag
   1306..1423    +  misc_feature   cPPT/CTS: central polypurine tract and central termination sequence of HIV-1
   1566..1649    +  CDS            vif (fragment): VIF_HV1BR - Experimental evidence at protein level: Swiss-Prot protein existence level 1. Counteracts the innate antiviral activity of host APOBEC3F and APOBEC3G. Forms a complex with host APOBEC3F and APOBEC3G thus preventing the entry of these lethally hypermutating enzymes into progeny virions. Recruits an active E3 ubiquitin ligase complex composed of elongin BC, CUL5, and RBX2 to induce polyubiquitination of APOBEC3G and APOBEC3F. In turn, they are directed to the 26S proteasome for degradation. Vif interaction with APOBEC3G also blocks its cytidine deaminase activity in a proteasome-inde
   1783..2016    +  misc_feature   RRE: The Rev response element (RRE) of HIV-1 allows for Rev-dependent mRNA export from the nucleus to the cytoplasm.
   2393..2493    +  CDS            Rev (fragment): human immunodeficiency virus 1 (HIV-1) Rev protein; rev; enhances nuclear export of unspliced and incompletely spliced viral mRNAs
   2522..2542    +  protein_bind   attB4: mutant version of attB; core recombination site for the Gateway® BP reaction BP Clonase™
   2569..2587    +  protein_bind   tet operator: bacterial operator O1 for the tetR and tetA genes tetracycline repressor TetR
   2610..2628    +  protein_bind   tet operator: bacterial operator O1 for the tetR and tetA genes tetracycline repressor TetR
   2651..2678    -  promoter       tetR/tetA promoters (fragment): tetR; overlapping promoters for bacterial tetR and tetA
   2774..2792    +  protein_bind   tet operator: bacterial operator O1 for the tetR and tetA genes tetracycline repressor TetR
   2803..2846    +  promoter       minimal CaMV 35S promoter (fragment): minimal 35S promoter from cauliflower mosaic virus
   2855..2875    +  protein_bind   attB1: mutant version of attB; core recombination site for the Gateway® BP reaction BP Clonase™
   2884..3696    +  CDS            Epor (fragment): EPOR_MOUSE - Experimental evidence at protein level: Swiss-Prot protein existence level 1. Receptor for erythropoietin. Mediates erythropoietin-induced erythroblast proliferation and differentiation. Upon EPO stimulation, EPOR dimerizes triggering the JAK2/STAT5 signaling cascade. In some cell types, can also activate STAT1 and STAT3. May also activate the LYN tyrosine kinase. From Mus musculus (Mouse).
   3700..3724    -  protein_bind   attB2: mutant version of attB; recombination site for the Gateway® BP reaction BP Clonase™
   3742..4252    +  promoter       hPGK promoter: human phosphoglycerate kinase 1 promoter
   4274..4990    +  CDS            EGFP: EGFP is a basic (constitutively fluorescent) green fluorescent protein published in 1996, derived from Aequorea victoria. It is reported to be a rapidly-maturing weak dimer with moderate acid sensitivity.
   5072..5695    +  CDS            rtTA3 (fragment): reverse tetracycline transactivator 3 activates expression from Tet-responsive promoters in the presence of doxycycline
   6134..6505    +  CDS            RelA (p65) AD: transcriptional activation domain of human RelA, also known as p65 (O'Shea and Perkins, 2008)
   6525..7113    +  misc_feature   WPRE: woodchuck hepatitis virus posttranscriptional regulatory element
   7121..7240    +  CDS            nef (fragment): NEF_HV1LA - Experimental evidence at protein level: Swiss-Prot protein existence level 1. Extracellular Nef protein targets CD4(+) T-lymphocytes for apoptosis by interacting with CXCR4 surface receptors. From Human immunodeficiency virus type 1 group M subtype B (isolate Lai) (HIV-1).
   7261..7294    +  protein_bind   loxP: Cre-mediated recombination occurs in the 8-bp core sequence (GCATACAT). Cre recombinase
   7314..7494    +  LTR            5' LTR (truncated): truncated 5' long terminal repeat (LTR) from HIV-1
   7597..7652    +  polyA_signal   β-globin poly(A) signal: rabbit β-globin polyadenylation signal (Gil and Proudfoot, 1987)
   8035..8051    -  protein_bind   lac operator: The lac repressor binds to the lac operator to inhibit transcription in E. coli. This inhibition can be relieved by adding lactose or isopropyl-β-D-thiogalactopyranoside (IPTG). lac repressor encoded by lacI
   8059..8089    -  promoter       lac promoter: promoter for the E. coli lac operon
   8104..8125    -  protein_bind   CAP binding site: CAP binding activates transcription in the presence of cAMP. E. coli catabolite activator protein
   8138..8177    -  CDS            lacI (fragment): lac repressor; lacI; The lac repressor binds to the lac operator to inhibit transcription in E. coli. This inhibition can be relieved by adding lactose or isopropyl-β-D-thiogalactopyranoside (IPTG).
   8184..8206    +  promoter       SV40 promoter (fragment): SV40 enhancer and early promoter
   8230..8365    +  rep_origin     SV40 ori: SV40 origin of replication
   8385..8519    +  polyA_signal   SV40 poly(A) signal: SV40 polyadenylation signal
   8521..8575    -  CDS            lacI (fragment): lac repressor; lacI; The lac repressor binds to the lac operator to inhibit transcription in E. coli. This inhibition can be relieved by adding lactose or isopropyl-β-D-thiogalactopyranoside (IPTG).
   8758..9346    -  rep_origin     ori: high-copy-number ColE1/pMB1/pBR322/pUC origin of replication
   9517..10377   -  CDS            AmpR: β-lactamase; bla; confers resistance to ampicillin, carbenicillin, and related antibiotics
  10378..10482   -  promoter       AmpR promoter: bla
>Addgene plasmid #114286 | pCWXPGR-pTF-EpoRtm | depositor full sequence | sequence record 215777 | Full Sequence
GTCGACATTGATTATTGACTAGTTATTAATAGTAATCAATTACGGGGTCATTAGTTCATAGCCCATATAT
GGAGTTCCGCGTTACATAACTTACGGTAAATGGCCCGCCTGGCTGACCGCCCAACGACCCCCGCCCATTG
ACGTCAATAATGACGTATGTTCCCATAGTAACGCCAATAGGGACTTTCCATTGACGTCAATGGGTGGACT
ATTTACGGTAAACTGCCCACTTGGCAGTACATCAAGTGTATCATATGCCAAGTACGCCCCCTATTGACGT
CAATGACGGTAAATGGCCCGCCTGGCATTATGCCCAGTACATGACCTTATGGGACTTTCCTACTTGGCAG
TACATCTACGTATTAGTCATCGCTATTACCATGGGAGGCGTGGCCTGGGCGGGACTGGGGAGTGGCGAGC
CCTCAGATCCTGCATATAAGCAGCTGCTTTTTGCCTGTACTGGGTCTCTCTGGTTAGACCAGATCTGAGC
CTGGGAGCTCTCTGGCTAACTAGGGAACCCACTGCTTAAGCCTCAATAAAGCTTGCCTTGAGTGCTTCAA
GTAGTGTGTGCCCGTCTGTTGTGTGACTCTGGTAACTAGAGATCCCTCAGACCCTTTTAGTCAGTGTGGA
AAATCTCTAGCAGTGGCGCCCGAACAGGGACTTGAAAGCGAAAGGGAAACCAGAGGAGCTCTCTCGACGC
AGGACTCGGCTTGCTGAAGCGCGCACGGCAAGAGGCGAGGGGCGGCGACTGGTGAGTACGCCAAAAATTT
TGACTAGCGGAGGCTAGAAGGAGAGAGATGGGTGCGAGAGCGTCAGTATTAAGCGGGGGAGAATTAGATC
GCGATGGGAAAAAATTCGGTTAAGGCCAGGGGGAAAGAAAAAATATAAATTAAAACATATAGTATGGGCA
AGCAGGGAGCTAGAACGATTCGCAGTTAATCCTGGCCTGTTAGAAACATCAGAAGGCTGTAGACAAATAC
TGGGACAGCTACAACCATCCCTTCAGACAGGATCAGAAGAACTTAGATCATTATATAATACAGTAGCAAC
CCTCTATTGTGTGCATCAAAGGATAGAGATAAAAGACACCAAGGAAGCTTTAGACAAGATAGAGGAAGAG
CAAAACAAAAGTAAGAAAAAAGCACAGCAAGCAGCAGGATCTTCAGACCTGGAAATTCCCTACAATCCCC
AAAGTCAAGGAGTAGTAGAATCTATGAATAAAGAATTAAAGAAAATTATAGGACAGGTAAGAGATCAGGC
TGAACATCTTAAGACAGCAGTACAAATGGCAGTATTCATCCACAATTTTAAAAGAAAAGGGGGGATTGGG
GGGTACAGTGCAGGGGAAAGAATAGTAGACATAATAGCAACAGACATACAAACTAAAGAATTACAAAAAC
AAATTACAAAAATTCAAAATTTTCGGGTTTATTACAGGGACAGCAGAAATCCACTTTGGAAAGGACCAGC
AAAGCTCCTCTGGAAAGGTGAAGGGGCAGTAGTAATACAAGATAATAGTGACATAAAAGTAGTGCCAAGA
AGAAAAGCAAAGATCATTAGGGATTATGGAAAACAGATGGCAGGTGATGATTGTGTGGCAAGTAGACAGG
ATGAGGATTAGAACATGGAAAAGTTTAGTAAAACACCATAAGGAGGAGATATGAGGGACAATTGGAGAAG
TGAATTATATAAATATAAAGTAGTAAAAATTGAACCATTAGGAGTAGCACCCACCAAGGCAAAGAGAAGA
GTGGTGCAGAGAGAAAAAAGAGCAGTGGGAATAGGAGCTTTGTTCCTTGGGTTCTTGGGAGCAGCAGGAA
GCACTATGGGCGCAGCGTCAATGACGCTGACGGTACAGGCCAGACAATTATTGTCTGGTATAGTGCAGCA
GCAGAACAATTTGCTGAGGGCTATTGAGGCGCAACAGCATCTGTTGCAACTCACAGTCTGGGGCATCAAG
CAGCTCCAGGCAAGAATCCTGGCTGTGGAAAGATACCTAAAGGATCAACAGCTCCTGGGGATTTGGGGTT
GCTCTGGAAAACTCATTTGCACCACTGCTGTGCCTTGGAATGCTAGTTGGAGTAATAAATCTCTGGAACA
GATTTGGAATCACACGACCTGGATGGAGTGGGACAGAGAAATTAACAATTACACAAGCTTAATACACTCC
TTAATTGAAGAATCGCAAAACCAGCAAGAAAAGAATGAACAAGAATTATTGGAATTAGATAAATGGGCAA
GTTTGTGGAATTGGTTTAACATAACAAATTGGCTGTGGTATATAAAATTATTCATAATGATAGTAGGAGG
CTTGGTAGGTTTAAGAATAGTTTTTGCTGTACTTTCTATAGTGAATAGAGTTAGGCAGGGATATTCACCA
TTATCGTTTCAGACCCACCTCCCAACCCCGAGGGGACCCGACAGGCCCGAAGGAATAGAAGAAGAAGGTG
GAGAGAGAGACAGAGACAGATCCATTCGATTAGTGAACGGATCTCGACGGTATCGCTAGTGATTATCGGA
TCAACTTTGTATAGAAAAGTTGGGTACAACTCCCACTAGACATATCCTACTCTATCATTGATAGAGTGAC
CCTTCCATAGACATATCCTACTCTATCATTGATAGAGTGACCCTTCCACTAGGTTCACTTTTCTCTATCA
TTGATAGGGAGTGGTAAACAATTGATGGACAAAATCTATCAATGATAGAGAGTGCATGTTACTAGTATTG
TTCTTCTCTATCATTGATAGTGACTTTGCCTAATCACTTAGCAACTCTATCATTGATAGAGTTCTAGTAT
TAGCAAGGCCTTTCCTCTATATAAGGAAGTTCATTTCATTTGGAGAAGATCCCCCAAGTTTGTACAAAAA
AGCAGGCTTCACCATGGACCAACTCAGGGTGGCCCGCTGGCCTCGGGTTAGCCCCCTGTGTCTCCTACTT
GCTGGGGCAGCCTGGGCATCCTCACCCAGCCTCCCGGACCCCAAGTTTGAGAGCAAAGCCGCCCTGCTGG
CATCCCGGGGCTCCGAAGAACTTCTATGCTTCACCCAGCGCTTGGAAGACTTGGTGTGTTTCTGGGAGGA
AGCGGCGAACTCCGGGATGGGCTTCAACTACAGCTTCTCTTACCAGCTCGAAGGTGAATCAAGAAAGTCA
TGTCGCCTGCACCAGGCGCCCACCGTCCGCGGCTCCATGCGTTTCTGGTGTTCACTGCCGACCGCGGACA
CGTCGAGTTTTGTGCCACTGGAGCTGCAGGTGACCGAGGCCTCCGGATCTCCTCGCTACCACCGCATCAT
CCATATCAATGAAGTAGTGCTCCTGGACGCCCCCGCGGGGCTGCTGGCGCGCCGAGCAGAAGAGGGCAGC
CACGTGGTGCTGCGGTGGCTGCCACCTCCCGGGGCTCCTATGACCACCCACATCCGCTACGAGGTGGACG
TGTCAGCAGGCAACCGGGCTGGGGGGACACAAAGGGTGGAGGTCCTGGAAGGCCGCACTGAGTGTGTCCT
GAGCAACCTGCGGGGCGGGACGCGCTACACCTTCGCTGTTCGAGCACGCATGGCCGAGCCGAGCTTCAGC
GGATTCTGGAGCGCCTGGTCTGAGCCCGCGTCGCTACTGACTGCTAGCGACTTGGACCCTCTCATCTTGA
CGCTGTCTCTCATTCTCGTCCTCATCTCACTGTTGCTGACTGTGCTGGCCCTGCTGTAGACCCAGCTTTC
TTGTACAAAGTGGTGATAATCGAATTCCCACGGGGTTGGGGTTGCGCCTTTTCCAAGGCAGCCCTGGGTT
TGCGCAGGGACGCGGCTGCTCTGGGCGTGGTTCCGGGAAACGCAGCGGCGCCGACCCTGGGTCTCGCACA
TTCTTCACGTCCGTTCGCAGCGTCACCCGGATCTTCGCCGCTACCCTTGTGGGCCCCCCGGCGACGCTTC
CTGCTCCGCCCCTAAGTCGGGAAGGTTCCTTGCGGTTCGCGGCGTGCCGGACGTGACAAACGGAAGCCGC
ACGTCTCACTAGTACCCTCGCAGACGGACAGCGCCAGGGAGCAATGGCAGCGCGCCGACCGCGATGGGCT
GTGGCCAATAGCGGCTGCTCAGCGGGGCGCGCCGAGAGCAGCGGCCGGGAAGGGGCGGTGCGGGAGGCGG
GGTGTGGGGCGGTAGTGTGGGCCCTGTTCCTGCCCGCGCGGTGTTCCGCATTCTGCAAGCCTCCGGAGCG
CACGTCGGCAGTCGGCTCCCTCGTTGACCGAATCACCGACCTCTCTCCCCAGGGGGATCCACCGGTCGCC
ACCATGGTGAGCAAGGGCGAGGAGCTGTTCACCGGGGTGGTGCCCATCCTGGTCGAGCTGGACGGCGACG
TAAACGGCCACAAGTTCAGCGTGTCCGGCGAGGGCGAGGGCGATGCCACCTACGGCAAGCTGACCCTGAA
GTTCATCTGCACCACCGGCAAGCTGCCCGTGCCCTGGCCCACCCTCGTGACCACCCTGACCTACGGCGTG
CAGTGCTTCAGCCGCTACCCCGACCACATGAAGCAGCACGACTTCTTCAAGTCCGCCATGCCCGAAGGCT
ACGTCCAGGAGCGCACCATCTTCTTCAAGGACGACGGCAACTACAAGACCCGCGCCGAGGTGAAGTTCGA
GGGCGACACCCTGGTGAACCGCATCGAGCTGAAGGGCATCGACTTCAAGGAGGACGGCAACATCCTGGGG
CACAAGCTGGAGTACAACTACAACAGCCACAACGTCTATATCATGGCCGACAAGCAGAAGAACGGCATCA
AGGTGAACTTCAAGATCCGCCACAACATCGAGGACGGCAGCGTGCAGCTCGCCGACCACTACCAGCAGAA
CACCCCCATCGGCGACGGCCCCGTGCTGCTGCCCGACAACCACTACCTGAGCACCCAGTCCGCCCTGAGC
AAAGACCCCAACGAGAAGCGCGATCACATGGTCCTGCTGGAGTTCGTGACCGCCGCCGGGATCACTCTCG
GCATGGACGAGCTGTACAAGGCTAGCGGATCAGGTCAATGTACTAACTACGCTTTGTTGAAGCTTGCCGG
CGATGTTGAAAGTAACCCCGGTCCTGGATCCATGTCCAGACTGGACAAGAGCAAAGTCATAAACGGCGCT
CTGGAATTACTCAATGGAGTCGGTATCGAAGGCCTGACGACAAGGAAACTCGCTCAAAAGCTGGGAGTTG
AGCAGCCTACCCTGTACTGGCACGTGAAGAACAAGCGGGCCCTGCTCGATGCCCTGCCAATCGAGATGCT
GGACAGGCATCATACCCACTTCTGCCCCCTGGAAGGCGAGTCATGGCAAGACTTTCTGCGGAACAACGCC
AAGTCATTCCGCTGTGCTCTCCTCTCACATCGCGACGGGGCTAAAGTGCATCTCGGCACCCGCCCAACAG
AGAAACAGTACGAAACCCTGGAAAATCAGCTCGCGTTCCTGTGTCAGCAAGGCTTCTCCCTGGAGAACGC
ACTGTACGCTCTGTCCGCCGTGGGCCACTTTACACTGGGCTGCGTATTGGAGGAACAGGAGCATCAAGTA
GCAAAAGAGGAAAGAGAGACACCTACCACCGATTCTATGCCCCCACTTCTGAGACAAGCAATTGAGCTGT
TCGACCGGCAGGGAGCCGAACCTGCCTTCCTTTTCGGCCTGGAACTAATCATATGTGGCCTGGAGAAACA
GCTAAAGTGCGAAAGCGGCGGGCCGGCCTCGAGCGAATTCCAGTACCTGCCAGATACAGACGATCGTCAC
CGGATTGAGGAGAAACGTAAAAGGACATATGAGACCTTCAAGAGCATCATGAAGAAGAGTCCTTTCAGCG
GACCCACCGACCCCCGGCCTCCACCTCGACGCATTGCTGTGCCTTCCCGCAGCTCAGCTTCTGTCCCCAA
GCCAGCACCCCAGCCCTATCCCTTTACGTCATCCCTGAGCACCATCAACTATGATGAGTTTCCCACCATG
GTGTTTCCTTCTGGGCAGATCAGCCAGGCCTCGGCCTTGGCCCCGGCCCCTCCCCAAGTCCTGCCCCAGG
CTCCAGCCCCTGCCCCTGCTCCAGCCATGGTATCAGCTCTGGCCCAGGCCCCAGCCCCTGTCCCAGTCCT
AGCCCCAGGCCCTCCTCAGGCTGTGGCCCCACCTGCCCCCAAGCCCACCCAGGCTGGGGAAGGAACGCTG
TCAGAGGCCCTGCTGCAGCTGCAGTTTGATGATGAAGACCTGGGGGCCTTGCTTGGCAACAGCACAGACC
CAGCTGTGTTCACAGACCTGGCATCCGTCGACAACTCCGAGTTTCAGCAGCTGCTGAACCAGGGCATACC
TGTGGCCCCCCACACAACTGAGCCCATGCTGATGGAGTACCCTGAGGCTATAACTCGCCTAGTGACAGGG
GCCCAGAGGCCCCCCGACCCAGCTCCTGCTCCACTGGGGGCCCCGGGGCTCCCCAATGGCCTCCTTTCAG
GAGATGAAGACTTCTCCTCCATTGCGGACATGGACTTCTCAGCCCTGCTGAGTCAGATCAGCTCCTAAGA
TCAAGCTTATCGATAATCAACCTCTGGATTACAAAATTTGTGAAAGATTGACTGGTATTCTTAACTATGT
TGCTCCTTTTACGCTATGTGGATACGCTGCTTTAATGCCTTTGTATCATGCTATTGCTTCCCGTATGGCT
TTCATTTTCTCCTCCTTGTATAAATCCTGGTTGCTGTCTCTTTATGAGGAGTTGTGGCCCGTTGTCAGGC
AACGTGGCGTGGTGTGCACTGTGTTTGCTGACGCAACCCCCACTGGTTGGGGCATTGCCACCACCTGTCA
GCTCCTTTCCGGGACTTTCGCTTTCCCCCTCCCTATTGCCACGGCGGAACTCATCGCCGCCTGCCTTGCC
CGCTGCTGGACAGGGGCTCGGCTGTTGGGCACTGACAATTCCGTGGTGTTGTCGGGGAAATCATCGTCCT
TTCCTTGGCTGCTCGCCTGTGTTGCCACCTGGATTCTGCGCGGGACGTCCTTCTGCTACGTCCCTTCGGC
CCTCAATCCAGCGGACCTTCCTTCCCGCGGCCTGCTGCCGGCTCTGCGGCCTCTTCCGCGTCTTCGCCTT
CGCCCTCAGACGAGTCGGATCTCCCTTTGGGCCGCCTCCCCGCATCGATACCGTCGACCTCGAGGTTCGC
TTTAAGACCAATGACTTACAAGGCAGCTGTAGATCTTAGCCACTTTTTAAAAGAAAAGGGGGGACTGGAA
GGGCTAATTCACTCCCAACGAAGACAAGATGGGATCAATTCACCATGGGAATAACTTCGTATAGCATACA
TTATACGAAGTTATGCTGCTTTTTGCTTGTACTGGGTCTCTCTGGTTAGACCAGATCTGAGCCTGGGAGC
TCTCTGGCTAACTAGGGAACCCACTGCTTAAGCCTCAATAAAGCTTGCCTTGAGTGCTTCAAGTAGTGTG
TGCCCGTCTGTTGTGTGACTCTGGTAACTAGAGATCCCTCAGACCCTTTTAGTCAGTGTGGAAAATCTCT
AGCAGCATCTAGTTGAATCGCCAGTGTGTCGAGCTAGCAGATCTTTTTCCCTCTGCCAAAAATTATGGGG
ACATCATGAAGCCCCTTGAGCATCTGACTTCTGGCTAATAAAGGAAATTTATTTTCATTGCAATAGTGTG
TTGGAATTTTTTGTGTCTCTCACTCGGAAGGACATATGGGAGGGCAAATCATTTAAAACATCAGAATGAG
TATTTGGTTTAGAGTTTGGCAACATATGCCATATGCTGGCTGCCATGAACAAAGGTGGCTATAAAGAGGT
CATCAGTATATGAAACAGCCCCCTGCTGTCCATTCCTTATTCCATAGAAAAGCCTTGACTTGAGGTTAGA
TTTTTTTTATATTTTGTTTTGTGTTATTTTTTTCTTTAACATCCCTAAAATTTTCCTTACATGTTTTACT
AGCCAGATTTTTCCTCCTCTCCTGACTACTCCCAGTCATAGCTGTCCCTCTTCTCTTATGAAGATCCCTC
GACCTGCAGCCCAAGCTTGGCGTAATCATGGTCATAGCTGTTTCCTGTGTGAAATTGTTATCCGCTCACA
ATTCCACACAACATACGAGCCGGAAGCATAAAGTGTAAAGCCTGGGGTGCCTAATGAGTGAGCTAACTCA
CATTAATTGCGTTGCGCTCACTGCCCGCTTTCCAGTCGGGAAACCTGTCGTGCCAGCGGATCCGCATCTC
AATTAGTCAGCAACCATAGTCCCGCCCCTAACTCCGCCCATCCCGCCCCTAACTCCGCCCAGTTCCGCCC
ATTCTCCGCCCCATGGCTGACTAATTTTTTTTATTTATGCAGAGGCCGAGGCCGCCTCGGCCTCTGAGCT
ATTCCAGAAGTAGTGAGGAGGCTTTTTTGGAGGCCTAGGCTTTTGCAAAAAGCTAACTTGTTTATTGCAG
CTTATAATGGTTACAAATAAAGCAATAGCATCACAAATTTCACAAATAAAGCATTTTTTTCACTGCATTC
TAGTTGTGGTTTGTCCAAACTCATCAATGTATCTTATCATGTCTGGATCCGCTGCATTAATGAATCGGCC
AACGCGCGGGGAGAGGCGGTTTGCGTATTGGGCGCTCTTCCGCTTCCTCGCTCACTGACTCGCTGCGCTC
GGTCGTTCGGCTGCGGCGAGCGGTATCAGCTCACTCAAAGGCGGTAATACGGTTATCCACAGAATCAGGG
GATAACGCAGGAAAGAACATGTGAGCAAAAGGCCAGCAAAAGGCCAGGAACCGTAAAAAGGCCGCGTTGC
TGGCGTTTTTCCATAGGCTCCGCCCCCCTGACGAGCATCACAAAAATCGACGCTCAAGTCAGAGGTGGCG
AAACCCGACAGGACTATAAAGATACCAGGCGTTTCCCCCTGGAAGCTCCCTCGTGCGCTCTCCTGTTCCG
ACCCTGCCGCTTACCGGATACCTGTCCGCCTTTCTCCCTTCGGGAAGCGTGGCGCTTTCTCAATGCTCAC
GCTGTAGGTATCTCAGTTCGGTGTAGGTCGTTCGCTCCAAGCTGGGCTGTGTGCACGAACCCCCCGTTCA
GCCCGACCGCTGCGCCTTATCCGGTAACTATCGTCTTGAGTCCAACCCGGTAAGACACGACTTATCGCCA
CTGGCAGCAGCCACTGGTAACAGGATTAGCAGAGCGAGGTATGTAGGCGGTGCTACAGAGTTCTTGAAGT
GGTGGCCTAACTACGGCTACACTAGAAGGACAGTATTTGGTATCTGCGCTCTGCTGAAGCCAGTTACCTT
CGGAAAAAGAGTTGGTAGCTCTTGATCCGGCAAACAAACCACCGCTGGTAGCGGTGGTTTTTTTGTTTGC
AAGCAGCAGATTACGCGCAGAAAAAAAGGATCTCAAGAAGATCCTTTGATCTTTTCTACGGGGTCTGACG
CTCAGTGGAACGAAAACTCACGTTAAGGGATTTTGGTCATGAGATTATCAAAAAGGATCTTCACCTAGAT
CCTTTTAAATTAAAAATGAAGTTTTAAATCAATCTAAAGTATATATGAGTAAACTTGGTCTGACAGTTAC
CAATGCTTAATCAGTGAGGCACCTATCTCAGCGATCTGTCTATTTCGTTCATCCATAGTTGCCTGACTCC
CCGTCGTGTAGATAACTACGATACGGGAGGGCTTACCATCTGGCCCCAGTGCTGCAATGATACCGCGAGA
CCCACGCTCACCGGCTCCAGATTTATCAGCAATAAACCAGCCAGCCGGAAGGGCCGAGCGCAGAAGTGGT
CCTGCAACTTTATCCGCCTCCATCCAGTCTATTAATTGTTGCCGGGAAGCTAGAGTAAGTAGTTCGCCAG
TTAATAGTTTGCGCAACGTTGTTGCCATTGCTACAGGCATCGTGGTGTCACGCTCGTCGTTTGGTATGGC
TTCATTCAGCTCCGGTTCCCAACGATCAAGGCGAGTTACATGATCCCCCATGTTGTGCAAAAAAGCGGTT
AGCTCCTTCGGTCCTCCGATCGTTGTCAGAAGTAAGTTGGCCGCAGTGTTATCACTCATGGTTATGGCAG
CACTGCATAATTCTCTTACTGTCATGCCATCCGTAAGATGCTTTTCTGTGACTGGTGAGTACTCAACCAA
GTCATTCTGAGAATAGTGTATGCGGCGACCGAGTTGCTCTTGCCCGGCGTCAATACGGGATAATACCGCG
CCACATAGCAGAACTTTAAAAGTGCTCATCATTGGAAAACGTTCTTCGGGGCGAAAACTCTCAAGGATCT
TACCGCTGTTGAGATCCAGTTCGATGTAACCCACTCGTGCACCCAACTGATCTTCAGCATCTTTTACTTT
CACCAGCGTTTCTGGGTGAGCAAAAACAGGAAGGCAAAATGCCGCAAAAAAGGGAATAAGGGCGACACGG
AAATGTTGAATACTCATACTCTTCCTTTTTCAATATTATTGAAGCATTTATCAGGGTTATTGTCTCATGA
GCGGATACATATTTGAATGTATTTAGAAAAATAAACAAATAGGGGTTCCGCGCACATTTCCCCGAAAAGT
GCCACCTG
