Features (pLannotate 1.2.2; 37 found; start..end, strand, type, name):
     23..50      -  promoter       tetR/tetA promoters (fragment): tetR; overlapping promoters for bacterial tetR and tetA
    146..164     +  protein_bind   tet operator: bacterial operator O1 for the tetR and tetA genes tetracycline repressor TetR
    175..218     +  promoter       minimal CaMV 35S promoter (fragment): minimal 35S promoter from cauliflower mosaic virus
    227..247     +  protein_bind   attB1: mutant version of attB; core recombination site for the Gateway® BP reaction BP Clonase™
    256..1068    +  CDS            Epor (fragment): EPOR_MOUSE - Experimental evidence at protein level: Swiss-Prot protein existence level 1. Receptor for erythropoietin. Mediates erythropoietin-induced erythroblast proliferation and differentiation. Upon EPO stimulation, EPOR dimerizes triggering the JAK2/STAT5 signaling cascade. In some cell types, can also activate STAT1 and STAT3. May also activate the LYN tyrosine kinase. From Mus musculus (Mouse).
   1072..1096    -  protein_bind   attB2: mutant version of attB; recombination site for the Gateway® BP reaction BP Clonase™
   1113..1623    +  promoter       hPGK promoter: human phosphoglycerate kinase 1 promoter
   1645..2361    +  CDS            EGFP: EGFP is a basic (constitutively fluorescent) green fluorescent protein published in 1996, derived from Aequorea victoria. It is reported to be a rapidly-maturing weak dimer with moderate acid sensitivity.
   2443..3066    +  CDS            rtTA3 (fragment): reverse tetracycline transactivator 3 activates expression from Tet-responsive promoters in the presence of doxycycline
   3505..3876    +  CDS            RelA (p65) AD: transcriptional activation domain of human RelA, also known as p65 (O'Shea and Perkins, 2008)
   3902..4490    +  misc_feature   WPRE: woodchuck hepatitis virus posttranscriptional regulatory element
   4498..4617    +  CDS            nef (fragment): NEF_HV1LA - Experimental evidence at protein level: Swiss-Prot protein existence level 1. Extracellular Nef protein targets CD4(+) T-lymphocytes for apoptosis by interacting with CXCR4 surface receptors. From Human immunodeficiency virus type 1 group M subtype B (isolate Lai) (HIV-1).
   4638..4671    +  protein_bind   loxP: Cre-mediated recombination occurs in the 8-bp core sequence (GCATACAT). Cre recombinase
   4691..4871    +  LTR            5' LTR (truncated): truncated 5' long terminal repeat (LTR) from HIV-1
   4974..5029    +  polyA_signal   β-globin poly(A) signal: rabbit β-globin polyadenylation signal (Gil and Proudfoot, 1987)
   5414..5430    -  protein_bind   lac operator: The lac repressor binds to the lac operator to inhibit transcription in E. coli. This inhibition can be relieved by adding lactose or isopropyl-β-D-thiogalactopyranoside (IPTG). lac repressor encoded by lacI
   5438..5468    -  promoter       lac promoter: promoter for the E. coli lac operon
   5483..5504    -  protein_bind   CAP binding site: CAP binding activates transcription in the presence of cAMP. E. coli catabolite activator protein
   5517..5556    -  CDS            lacI (fragment): lac repressor; lacI; The lac repressor binds to the lac operator to inhibit transcription in E. coli. This inhibition can be relieved by adding lactose or isopropyl-β-D-thiogalactopyranoside (IPTG).
   5563..5585    +  promoter       SV40 promoter (fragment): SV40 enhancer and early promoter
   5609..5744    +  rep_origin     SV40 ori: SV40 origin of replication
   5764..5898    +  polyA_signal   SV40 poly(A) signal: SV40 polyadenylation signal
   5900..5954    -  CDS            lacI (fragment): lac repressor; lacI; The lac repressor binds to the lac operator to inhibit transcription in E. coli. This inhibition can be relieved by adding lactose or isopropyl-β-D-thiogalactopyranoside (IPTG).
   6137..6724    -  rep_origin     ori: high-copy-number ColE1/pMB1/pBR322/pUC origin of replication
   6895..7755    -  CDS            AmpR: β-lactamase; bla; confers resistance to ampicillin, carbenicillin, and related antibiotics
   7756..7860    -  promoter       AmpR promoter: bla
   7891..8270    +  enhancer       CMV enhancer: human cytomegalovirus immediate early enhancer
   8272..8529    +  LTR            5' LTR (truncated): truncated 5' long terminal repeat (LTR) from HIV-1
   8576..8701    +  misc_feature   HIV-1 Ψ: packaging signal of human immunodeficiency virus type 1
   8685..9044    +  CDS            HIV-1 gag (fragment): gag protein from human immunodeficiency virus 1; gag
   9193..9310    +  misc_feature   cPPT/CTS: central polypurine tract and central termination sequence of HIV-1
   9453..9536    +  CDS            vif (fragment): VIF_HV1BR - Experimental evidence at protein level: Swiss-Prot protein existence level 1. Counteracts the innate antiviral activity of host APOBEC3F and APOBEC3G. Forms a complex with host APOBEC3F and APOBEC3G thus preventing the entry of these lethally hypermutating enzymes into progeny virions. Recruits an active E3 ubiquitin ligase complex composed of elongin BC, CUL5, and RBX2 to induce polyubiquitination of APOBEC3G and APOBEC3F. In turn, they are directed to the 26S proteasome for degradation. Vif interaction with APOBEC3G also blocks its cytidine deaminase activity in a proteasome-inde
   9670..9903    +  misc_feature   RRE: The Rev response element (RRE) of HIV-1 allows for Rev-dependent mRNA export from the nucleus to the cytoplasm.
  10280..10380   +  CDS            Rev (fragment): human immunodeficiency virus 1 (HIV-1) Rev protein; rev; enhances nuclear export of unspliced and incompletely spliced viral mRNAs
  10407..10427   +  protein_bind   attB4: mutant version of attB; core recombination site for the Gateway® BP reaction BP Clonase™
  10454..10472   +  protein_bind   tet operator: bacterial operator O1 for the tetR and tetA genes tetracycline repressor TetR
  10495..10513   +  protein_bind   tet operator: bacterial operator O1 for the tetR and tetA genes tetracycline repressor TetR
>Addgene plasmid #114286 | pCWXPGR-pTF-EpoRtm | addgene full sequence | sequence record 218914 | Addgene NGS Result
GACCCTTCCACTAGGTTCACTTTTCTCTATCATTGATAGGGAGTGGTAAACAATTGATGGACAAAATCTA
TCAATGATAGAGAGTGCATGTTACTAGTATTGTTCTTCTCTATCATTGATAGTGACTTTGCCTAATCACT
TAGCAACTCTATCATTGATAGAGTTCTAGTATTAGCAAGGCCTTTCCTCTATATAAGGAAGTTCATTTCA
TTTGGAGAAGATCCCCCAAGTTTGTACAAAAAAGCAGGCTTCACCATGGACCAACTCAGGGTGGCCCGCT
GGCCTCGGGTTAGCCCCCTGTGTCTCCTACTTGCTGGGGCAGCCTGGGCATCCTCACCCAGCCTCCCGGA
CCCCAAGTTTGAGAGCAAAGCCGCCCTGCTGGCATCCCGGGGCTCCGAAGAACTTCTATGCTTCACCCAG
CGCTTGGAAGACTTGGTGTGTTTCTGGGAGGAAGCGGCGAACTCCGGGATGGGCTTCAACTACAGCTTCT
CTTACCAGCTCGAAGGTGAATCAAGAAAGTCATGTCGCCTGCACCAGGCGCCCACCGTCCGCGGCTCCAT
GCGTTTCTGGTGTTCACTGCCGACCGCGGACACGTCGAGTTTTGTGCCACTGGAGCTGCAGGTGACCGAG
GCCTCCGGATCTCCTCGCTACCACCGCATCATCCATATCAATGAAGTAGTGCTCCTGGACGCCCCCGCGG
GGCTGCTGGCGCGCCGAGCAGAAGAGGGCAGCCACGTGGTGCTGCGGTGGCTGCCACCTCCCGGGGCTCC
TATGACCACCCACATCCGCTACGAGGTGGACGTGTCAGCAGGCAACCGGGCTGGGGGGACACAAAGGGTG
GAGGTCCTGGAAGGCCGCACTGAGTGTGTCCTGAGCAACCTGCGGGGCGGGACGCGCTACACCTTCGCTG
TTCGAGCACGCATGGCCGAGCCGAGCTTCAGCGGATTCTGGAGCGCCTGGTCTGAGCCCGCGTCGCTACT
GACTGCTAGCGACTTGGACCCTCTCATCTTGACGCTGTCTCTCATTCTCGTCCTCATCTCACTGTTGCTG
ACTGTGCTGGCCCTGCTGTAGACCCAGCTTTCTTGTACAAAGTGGTGATAATCGAATTCCACGGGGTTGG
GGTTGCGCCTTTTCCAAGGCAGCCCTGGGTTTGCGCAGGGACGCGGCTGCTCTGGGCGTGGTTCCGGGAA
ACGCAGCGGCGCCGACCCTGGGTCTCGCACATTCTTCACGTCCGTTCGCAGCGTCACCCGGATCTTCGCC
GCTACCCTTGTGGGCCCCCCGGCGACGCTTCCTGCTCCGCCCCTAAGTCGGGAAGGTTCCTTGCGGTTCG
CGGCGTGCCGGACGTGACAAACGGAAGCCGCACGTCTCACTAGTACCCTCGCAGACGGACAGCGCCAGGG
AGCAATGGCAGCGCGCCGACCGCGATGGGCTGTGGCCAATAGCGGCTGCTCAGCAGGGCGCGCCGAGAGC
AGCGGCCGGGAAGGGGCGGTGCGGGAGGCGGGGTGTGGGGCGGTAGTGTGGGCCCTGTTCCTGCCCGCGC
GGTGTTCCGCATTCTGCAAGCCTCCGGAGCGCACGTCGGCAGTCGGCTCCCTCGTTGACCGAATCACCGA
CCTCTCTCCCCAGGGGGATCCACCGGTCGCCACCATGGTGAGCAAGGGCGAGGAGCTGTTCACCGGGGTG
GTGCCCATCCTGGTCGAGCTGGACGGCGACGTAAACGGCCACAAGTTCAGCGTGTCCGGCGAGGGCGAGG
GCGATGCCACCTACGGCAAGCTGACCCTGAAGTTCATCTGCACCACCGGCAAGCTGCCCGTGCCCTGGCC
CACCCTCGTGACCACCCTGACCTACGGCGTGCAGTGCTTCAGCCGCTACCCCGACCACATGAAGCAGCAC
GACTTCTTCAAGTCCGCCATGCCCGAAGGCTACGTCCAGGAGCGCACCATCTTCTTCAAGGACGACGGCA
ACTACAAGACCCGCGCCGAGGTGAAGTTCGAGGGCGACACCCTGGTGAACCGCATCGAGCTGAAGGGCAT
CGACTTCAAGGAGGACGGCAACATCCTGGGGCACAAGCTGGAGTACAACTACAACAGCCACAACGTCTAT
ATCATGGCCGACAAGCAGAAGAACGGCATCAAGGTGAACTTCAAGATCCGCCACAACATCGAGGACGGCA
GCGTGCAGCTCGCCGACCACTACCAGCAGAACACCCCCATCGGCGACGGCCCCGTGCTGCTGCCCGACAA
CCACTACCTGAGCACCCAGTCCGCCCTGAGCAAAGACCCCAACGAGAAGCGCGATCACATGGTCCTGCTG
GAGTTCGTGACCGCCGCCGGGATCACTCTCGGCATGGACGAGCTGTACAAGGCTAGCGGATCAGGTCAAT
GTACTAACTACGCTTTGTTGAAGCTTGCCGGCGATGTTGAAAGTAACCCCGGTCCTGGATCCATGTCCAG
ACTGGACAAGAGCAAAGTCATAAACGGCGCTCTGGAATTACTCAATGGAGTCGGTATCGAAGGCCTGACG
ACAAGGAAACTCGCTCAAAAGCTGGGAGTTGAGCAGCCTACCCTGTACTGGCACGTGAAGAACAAGCGGG
CCCTGCTCGATGCCCTGCCAATCGAGATGCTGGACAGGCATCATACCCACTTCTGCCCCCTGGAAGGCGA
GTCATGGCAAGACTTTCTGCGGAACAACGCCAAGTCATTCCGCTGTGCTCTCCTCTCACATCGCGACGGG
GCTAAAGTGCATCTCGGCACCCGCCCAACAGAGAAACAGTACGAAACCCTGGAAAATCAGCTCGCGTTCC
TGTGTCAGCAAGGCTTCTCCCTGGAGAACGCACTGTACGCTCTGTCCGCCGTGGGCCACTTTACACTGGG
CTGCGTATTGGAGGAACAGGAGCATCAAGTAGCAAAAGAGGAAAGAGAGACACCTACCACCGATTCTATG
CCCCCACTTCTGAGACAAGCAATTGAGCTGTTCGACCGGCAGGGAGCCGAACCTGCCTTCCTTTTCGGCC
TGGAACTAATCATATGTGGCCTGGAGAAACAGCTAAAGTGCGAAAGCGGCGGGCCGGCCTCGAGCGAATT
CCAGTACCTGCCAGATACAGACGATCGTCACCGGATTGAGGAGAAACGTAAAAGGACATATGAGACCTTC
AAGAGCATCATGAAGAAGAGTCCTTTCAGCGGACCCACCGACCCCCGGCCTCCACCTCGACGCATTGCTG
TGCCTTCCCGCAGCTCAGCTTCTGTCCCCAAGCCAGCACCCCAGCCCTATCCCTTTACGTCATCCCTGAG
CACCATCAACTATGATGAGTTTCCCACCATGGTGTTTCCTTCTGGGCAGATCAGCCAGGCCTCGGCCTTG
GCCCCGGCCCCTCCCCAAGTCCTGCCCCAGGCTCCAGCCCCTGCCCCTGCTCCAGCCATGGTATCAGCTC
TGGCCCAGGCCCCAGCCCCTGTCCCAGTCCTAGCCCCAGGCCCTCCTCAGGCTGTGGCCCCACCTGCCCC
CAAGCCCACCCAGGCTGGGGAAGGAACGCTGTCAGAGGCCCTGCTGCAGCTGCAGTTTGATGATGAAGAC
CTGGGGGCCTTGCTTGGCAACAGCACAGACCCAGCTGTGTTCACAGACCTGGCATCCGTCGACAACTCCG
AGTTTCAGCAGCTGCTGAACCAGGGCATACCTGTGGCCCCCCACACAACTGAGCCCATGCTGATGGAGTA
CCCTGAGGCTATAACTCGCCTAGTGACAGGGGCCCAGAGGCCCCCCGACCCAGCTCCTGCTCCACTGGGG
GCCCCGGGGCTCCCCAATGGCCTCCTTTCAGGAGATGAAGACTTCTCCTCCATTGCGGACATGGACTTCT
CAGCCCTGCTGAGTCAGATCAGCTCCTAAAGATCTGATCAAGCTTATCGATAATCAACCTCTGGATTACA
AAATTTGTGAAAGATTGACTGGTATTCTTAACTATGTTGCTCCTTTTACGCTATGTGGATACGCTGCTTT
AATGCCTTTGTATCATGCTATTGCTTCCCGTATGGCTTTCATTTTCTCCTCCTTGTATAAATCCTGGTTG
CTGTCTCTTTATGAGGAGTTGTGGCCCGTTGTCAGGCAACGTGGCGTGGTGTGCACTGTGTTTGCTGACG
CAACCCCCACTGGTTGGGGCATTGCCACCACCTGTCAGCTCCTTTCCGGGACTTTCGCTTTCCCCCTCCC
TATTGCCACGGCGGAACTCATCGCCGCCTGCCTTGCCCGCTGCTGGACAGGGGCTCGGCTGTTGGGCACT
GACAATTCCGTGGTGTTGTCGGGGAAATCATCGTCCTTTCCTTGGCTGCTCGCCTGTGTTGCCACCTGGA
TTCTGCGCGGGACGTCCTTCTGCTACGTCCCTTCGGCCCTCAATCCAGCGGACCTTCCTTCCCGCGGCCT
GCTGCCGGCTCTGCGGCCTCTTCCGCGTCTTCGCCTTCGCCCTCAGACGAGTCGGATCTCCCTTTGGGCC
GCCTCCCCGCATCGATACCGTCGACCTCGAGGTTCGCTTTAAGACCAATGACTTACAAGGCAGCTGTAGA
TCTTAGCCACTTTTTAAAAGAAAAGGGGGGACTGGAAGGGCTAATTCACTCCCAACGAAGACAAGATGGG
ATCAATTCACCATGGGAATAACTTCGTATAGCATACATTATACGAAGTTATGCTGCTTTTTGCTTGTACT
GGGTCTCTCTGGTTAGACCAGATCTGAGCCTGGGAGCTCTCTGGCTAACTAGGGAACCCACTGCTTAAGC
CTCAATAAAGCTTGCCTTGAGTGCTTCAAGTAGTGTGTGCCCGTCTGTTGTGTGACTCTGGTAACTAGAG
ATCCCTCAGACCCTTTTAGTCAGTGTGGAAAATCTCTAGCAGCATCTAGTTGAATCGCCAGTGTGTCGAG
CTAGCAGATCTTTTTCCCTCTGCCAAAAATTATGGGGACATCATGAAGCCCCTTGAGCATCTGACTTCTG
GCTAATAAAGGAAATTTATTTTCATTGCAATAGTGTGTTGGAATTTTTTGTGTCTCTCACTCGGAAGGAC
ATATGGGAGGGCAAATCATTTAAAACATCAGAATGAGTATTTGGTTTAGAGTTTGGCAACATATGCCCAT
ATGCTGGCTGCCATGAACAAAGGTTGGCTATAAAGAGGTCATCAGTATATGAAACAGCCCCCTGCTGTCC
ATTCCTTATTCCATAGAAAAGCCTTGACTTGAGGTTAGATTTTTTTTATATTTTGTTTTGTGTTATTTTT
TTCTTTAACATCCCTAAAATTTTCCTTACATGTTTTACTAGCCAGATTTTTCCTCCTCTCCTGACTACTC
CCAGTCATAGCTGTCCCTCTTCTCTTATGGAGATCCCTCGACCTGCAGCCCAAGCTTGGCGTAATCATGG
TCATAGCTGTTTCCTGTGTGAAATTGTTATCCGCTCACAATTCCACACAACATACGAGCCGGAAGCATAA
AGTGTAAAGCCTGGGGTGCCTAATGAGTGAGCTAACTCACATTAATTGCGTTGCGCTCACTGCCCGCTTT
CCAGTCGGGAAACCTGTCGTGCCAGCGGATCCGCATCTCAATTAGTCAGCAACCATAGTCCCGCCCCTAA
CTCCGCCCATCCCGCCCCTAACTCCGCCCAGTTCCGCCCATTCTCCGCCCCATGGCTGACTAATTTTTTT
TATTTATGCAGAGGCCGAGGCCGCCTCGGCCTCTGAGCTATTCCAGAAGTAGTGAGGAGGCTTTTTTGGA
GGCCTAGGCTTTTGCAAAAAGCTAACTTGTTTATTGCAGCTTATAATGGTTACAAATAAAGCAATAGCAT
CACAAATTTCACAAATAAAGCATTTTTTTCACTGCATTCTAGTTGTGGTTTGTCCAAACTCATCAATGTA
TCTTATCATGTCTGGATCCGCTGCATTAATGAATCGGCCAACGCGCGGGGAGAGGCGGTTTGCGTATTGG
GCGCTCTTCCGCTTCCTCGCTCACTGACTCGCTGCGCTCGGTCGTTCGGCTGCGGCGAGCGGTATCAGCT
CACTCAAAGGCGGTAATACGGTTATCCACAGAATCAGGGGATAACGCAGGAAAGAACATGTGAGCAAAAG
GCCAGCAAAAGGCCAGGAACCGTAAAAAGGCCGCGTTGCTGGCGTTTTTCCATAGGCTCCGCCCCCCTGA
CGAGCATCACAAAAATCGACGCTCAAGTCAGAGGTGGCGAAACCCGACAGGACTATAAAGATACCAGGCG
TTTCCCCCTGGAAGCTCCCTCGTGCGCTCTCCTGTTCCGACCCTGCCGCTTACGGATACCTGTCCGCCTT
TCTCCCTTCGGGAAGCGTGGCGCTTTCTCATAGCTCACGCTGTAGGTATCTCAGTTCGGTGTAGGTCGTT
CGCTCCAAGCTGGGCTGTGTGCACGAACCCCCCGTTCAGCCCGACCGCTGCGCCTTATCCGGTAACTATC
GTCTTGAGTCCAACCCGGTAAGACACGACTTATCGCCACTGGCAGCAGCCACTGGTAACAGGATTAGCAG
AGCGAGGTATGTAGGCGGTGCTACAGAGTTCTTGAAGTGGTGGCCTAACTACGGCTACACTAGAAGAACA
GTATTTGGTATCTGCGCTCTGCTGAAGCCAGTTACCTTCGGAAAAAGAGTTGGTAGCTCTTGATCCGGCA
AACAAACCACCGCTGGTAGCGGTGGTTTTTTTGTTTGCAAGCAGCAGATTACGCGCAGAAAAAAAGGATC
TCAAGAAGATCCTTTGATCTTTTCTACGGGGTCTGACGCTCAGTGGAACGAAAACTCACGTTAAGGGATT
TTGGTCATGAGATTATCAAAAAGGATCTTCACCTAGATCCTTTTAAATTAAAAATGAAGTTTTAAATCAA
TCTAAAGTATATATGAGTAAACTTGGTCTGACAGTTACCAATGCTTAATCAGTGAGGCACCTATCTCAGC
GATCTGTCTATTTCGTTCATCCATAGTTGCCTGACTCCCCGTCGTGTAGATAACTACGATACGGGAGGGC
TTACCATCTGGCCCCAGTGCTGCAATGATACCGCGAGACCCACGCTCACCGGCTCCAGATTTATCAGCAA
TAAACCAGCCAGCCGGAAGGGCCGAGCGCAGAAGTGGTCCTGCAACTTTATCCGCCTCCATCCAGTCTAT
TAATTGTTGCCGGGAAGCTAGAGTAAGTAGTTCGCCAGTTAATAGTTTGCGCAACGTTGTTGCCATTGCT
ACAGGCATCGTGGTGTCACGCTCGTCGTTTGGTATGGCTTCATTCAGCTCCGGTTCCCAACGATCAAGGC
GAGTTACATGATCCCCCATGTTGTGCAAAAAAGCGGTTAGCTCCTTCGGTCCTCCGATCGTTGTCAGAAG
TAAGTTGGCCGCAGTGTTATCACTCATGGTTATGGCAGCACTGCATAATTCTCTTACTGTCATGCCATCC
GTAAGATGCTTTTCTGTGACTGGTGAGTACTCAACCAAGTCATTCTGAGAATAGTGTATGCGGCGACCGA
GTTGCTCTTGCCCGGCGTCAATACGGGATAATACCGCGCCACATAGCAGAACTTTAAAAGTGCTCATCAT
TGGAAAACGTTCTTCGGGGCGAAAACTCTCAAGGATCTTACCGCTGTTGAGATCCAGTTCGATGTAACCC
ACTCGTGCACCCAACTGATCTTCAGCATCTTTTACTTTCACCAGCGTTTCTGGGTGAGCAAAAACAGGAA
GGCAAAATGCCGCAAAAAAGGGAATAAGGGCGACACGGAAATGTTGAATACTCATACTCTTCCTTTTTCA
ATATTATTGAAGCATTTATCAGGGTTATTGTCTCATGAGCGGATACATATTTGAATGTATTTAGAAAAAT
AAACAAATAGGGGTTCCGCGCACATTTCCCCGAAAAGTGCCACCTGGGTCGACATTGATTATTGACTAGT
TATTAATAGTAATCAATTACGGGGTCATTAGTTCATAGCCCATATATGGAGTTCCGCGTTACATAACTTA
CGGTAAATGGCCCGCCTGGCTGACCGCCCAACGACCCCCGCCCATTGACGTCAATAATGACGTATGTTCC
CATAGTAACGCCAATAGGGACTTTCCATTGACGTCAATGGGTGGAGTATTTACGGTAAACTGCCCACTTG
GCAGTACATCAAGTGTATCATATGCCAAGTACGCCCCCTATTGACGTCAATGACGGTAAATGGCCCGCCT
GGCATTATGCCCAGTACATGACCTTATGGGACTTTCCTACTTGGCAGTACATCTACGTATTAGTCATCGC
TATTACCATGGGAGGCGTGGCCTGGGCGGGACTGGGGAGTGGCGAGCCCTCAGATCCTGCATATAAGCAG
CTGCTTTTTGCCTGTACTGGGTCTCTCTGGTTAGACCAGATCTGAGCCTGGGAGCTCTCTGGCTAACTAG
GGAACCCACTGCTTAAGCCTCAATAAAGCTTGCCTTGAGTGCTTCAAGTAGTGTGTGCCCGTCTGTTGTG
TGACTCTGGTAACTAGAGATCCCTCAGACCCTTTTAGTCAGTGTGGAAAATCTCTAGCAGTGGCGCCCGA
ACAGGGACTTGAAAGCGAAAGGGAAACCAGAGGAGCTCTCTCGACGCAGGACTCGGCTTGCTGAAGCGCG
CACGGCAAGAGGCGAGGGGCGGCGACTGGTGAGTACGCCAAAAATTTTGACTAGCGGAGGCTAGAAGGAG
AGAGATGGGTGCGAGAGCGTCAGTATTAAGCGGGGGAGAATTAGATCGCGATGGGAAAAAATTCGGTTAA
GGCCAGGGGGAAAGAAAAAATATAAATTAAAACATATAGTATGGGCAAGCAGGGAGCTAGAACGATTCGC
AGTTAATACTGGCCTGTTAGAAACATCAGAAGGCTGTAGACAAATACTGGGACAGCTACAACCATCCCTT
CAGACAGGATCAGAAGAACTTAGATCATTATATAATACAGTAGCAACCCTCTATTGTGTGCATCAAAGGA
TAGAGATAAAAGACACCAAGGAAGCTTTAGACAAGATAGAGGAAGAGCAAAACAAAAGTAAGAAAAAAGC
ACAGCAAGCAGCAGGATCTTCAGACCTGGAAATTCCCTACAATCCCCAAAGTCAAGGAGTAGTAGAATCT
ATGAATAAAGAATTAAAGAAAATTATAGGACAGGTAAGAGATCAGGCTGAACATCTTAAGACAGCAGTAC
AAATGGCAGTATTCATCCACAATTTTAAAAGAAAAGGGGGGATTGGGGGGTACAGTGCAGGGGAAAGAAT
AGTAGACATAATAGCAACAGACATACAAACTAAAGAATTACAAAAACAAATTACAAAAATTCAAAATTTT
CGGGTTTATTACAGGGACAGCAGAAATCCACTTTGGAAAGGACCAGCAAAGCTCCTCTGGAAAGGTGAAG
GGGCAGTAGTAATACAAGATAATAGTGACATAAAAGTAGTGCCAAGAAGAAAAGCAAAGATCATTAGGGA
TTATGGAAAACAGATGGCAGGTGATGATTGTGTGGCAAGTAGACAGGATGAGGATTAGAACATGGAAAAG
TTTAGTAAAACACCATAAGGAGGAGATATGAGGGACAATTGGAGAAGTGAATTATATAAATATAAAGTAG
TAAAAATTGAACCATTAGGAGTAGCACCCACCAAGGCAAAGAGAAGAGTGGTGCAGAGAGAAAAAAGAGC
AGTGGGAATAGGAGCTTTGTTCCTTGGGTTCTTGGGAGCAGCAGGAAGCACTATGGGCGCAGCGTCAATG
ACGCTGACGGTACAGGCCAGACAATTATTGTCTGGTATAGTGCAGCAGCAGAACAATTTGCTGAGGGCTA
TTGAGGCGCAACAGCATCTGTTGCAACTCACAGTCTGGGGCATCAAGCAGCTCCAGGCAAGAATCCTGGC
TGTGGAAAGATACCTAAAGGATCAACAGCTCCTGGGGATTTGGGGTTGCTCTGGAAAACTCATTTGCACC
ACTGCTGTGCCTTGGAATGCTAGTTGGAGTAATAAATCTCTGGAACAGATTTGGAATCACACGACCTGGA
TGGAGTGGGACAGAGAAATTAACAATTACACAAGCTTAATACACTCCTTAATTGAAGAATCGCAAAACCA
GCAAGAAAAGAATGAACAAGAATTATTGGAATTAGATAAATGGGCAAGTTTGTGGAATTGGTTTAACATA
ACAAATTGGCTGTGGTATATAAAATTATTCATAATGATAGTAGGAGGCTTGGTAGGTTTAAGAATAGTTT
TTGCTGTACTTTCTATAGTGAATAGAGTTAGGCAGGGATATTCACCATTATCGTTTCAGACCCACCTCCC
AACCCCGAGGGGACCCGACAGGCCCGAAGGAATAGAAGAAGAAGGTGGAGAGAGAGACAGAGACAGATCC
ATTCGATTAGTGAACGGATCTCGACGGTATCTAGTGATTATCGGATCAACTTTGTATAGAAAAGTTGGGT
ACAACTCCCACTAGACATATCCTACTCTATCATTGATAGAGTGACCCTTCCATAGACATATCCTACTCTA
TCATTGATAGAGT
